>Addgene plasmid #63979 | pST50Trc3-FLAGNDHFR | depositor full sequence | sequence record 177385 | Full Sequence
GGCACCATGCATCGATCCCGCGAAATTAATACGACTCACTATAGGGAGACCACAACGGTTTCCCTCCGGC
TCCGGAGAGCTCAATAATTTTGTTTAACTTTAAGAAGGAGATATACATATGGGAGACTACAAGGACGATG
ATGACAAGGGATCTGGTGGTGGTGGTGGTGAAAACCTGTACTTCCAGGGATCCATCAGTCTGATTGCGGC
GCTAGCGGTAGATCGCGTTATCGGCATGGAAAACGCCATGCCATGGAACCTGCCTGCCGATCTCGCCTGG
TTTAAACGCAACACCTTAAATAAACCCGTGATTATGGGGCGCCATACCTGGGAATCAATCGGTAGGCCTT
TGCCCGGCCGCAAAAATATTATCCTCAGCAGTCAACCCGGGACCGATGATCGGGTTACCTGGGTTAAATC
GGTCGACGAAGCCATCGCGGCGTGTGGTGACGTACCAGAAATCATGGTGATTGGCGGCGGACGCGTTTAT
GAACAGTTCTTGCCAAAAGCGCAAAAACTGTATCTGACGCATATCGATGCAGAAGTGGAAGGCGACACCC
ATTTTCCGGATTACGAGCCGGATGACTGGGAATCGGTATTCAGCGAATTCCACGATGCTGATGCGCAGAA
CTCGCATAGCTATTGTTTCGAAATCCTCGAGCGTCGTGCCGGCTAATGTACAGGTACCACGCGTGCGCGC
TGATCCGGCTGCTAACAAAGCCCGAAAGGAAGCTGAGTTGGCTGCTGCCACCGCTGAGCAATAACTAGCA
TAACCCCTTGGGGCCTCTAAACGGGTCTTGAGGGGTTTTTTGCTGAAAGGAGGAACTATATCGGGATTAG
CCCGCCTAATGAGCGGGCTTTTTTTTAATTCCCCTATTTGTTTATTTTTCTAAATACATTCAAATATGTA
TCCGCTCATGAGACAATAACCCTGATAAATGCTTCAATAATATTGAAAAAGGAAGAGTATGAGTATTCAA
CATTTCCGTGTCGCCCTTATTCCCTTTTTTGCGGCATTTTGCCTTCCTGTTTTTGCTCACCCAGAAACGC
TCGTGAAAGTAAAAGACGCAGAGGACCAATTGGGGGCACGAGTGGGATACATAGAACTGGACTTGAATAG
CGGTAAAATCCTTGAGAGTTTTCGCCCTGAAGAGCGTTTTCCAATGATGAGCACTTTCAAAGTTCTGCTA
TGTGGAGCAGTATTATCCCGTGTAGATGCGGGGCAAGAGCAACTCGGACGACGAATACACTATTCGCAGA
ATGACTTGGTTGAATACTCCCCAGTGACAGAAAAGCACCTTACGGACGGAATGACGGTAAGAGAATTATG
TAGTGCCGCCATAACGATGAGTGATAACACTGCGGCGAACTTACTTCTGACAACCATCGGTGGACCGAAG
GAATTAACCGCTTTTTTGCACAATATGGGAGACCATGTAACTCGCCTTGACCGTTGGGAACCAGAACTGA
ATGAAGCCATACCAAACGACGAGCGAGACACCACAATGCCTGCGGCAATGGCAACAACATTACGCAAACT
ATTAACTGGCGAACTACTTACTCTGGCTTCACGGCAACAATTAATAGACTGGCTTGAAGCGGATAAAGTT
GCAGGACCACTACTGCGTTCGGCACTTCCTGCTGGCTGGTTTATTGCTGATAAATCTGGGGCAGGAGAGC
GTGGTTCACGGGGTATCATTGCCGCACTTGGACCAGATGGTAAGCCTTCCCGTATCGTAGTTATCTACAC
GACGGGTAGTCAGGCAACTATGGACGAACGAAATAGACAGATTGCTGAAATAGGGGCTTCACTGATTAAG
CATTGGTAAACCGATACAATTAAAGGCTCCTTTTGGAGCCTTTTTTTTTGGACGGACCGGTAGAAAAGAT
CAAAGGATCTTCTTGAGATCCTTTTTTTCTGCGCGTAATCTGCTGCTTGCAAACAAAAAAACCACCGCTA
CCAGCGGTGGTTTGTTTGCCGGATCAAGAGCTACCAACTCTTTTTCCGAAGGTAACTGGCTTCAGCAGAG
CGCAGATACCAAATACTGTCCTTCTAGTGTAGCCGTAGTTAGGCCACCACTTCAAGAACTCTGTAGCACC
GCCTACATACCTCGCTCTGCTAATCCTGTTACCAGTGGCTGCTGCCAGTGGCGATAAGTCGTGTCTTACC
GGGTTGGACTCAAGACGATAGTTACCGGATAAGGCGCAGCGGTCGGGCTGAACGGGGGGTTCGTGCACAC
AGCCCAGCTTGGAGCGAACGACCTACACCGAACTGAGATACCTACAGCGTGAGCTATGAGAAAGCGCCAC
GCTTCCCGAAGGGAGAAAGGCGGACAGGTATCCGGTAAGCGGCAGGGTCGGAACAGGAGAGCGCACGAGG
GAGCTTCCAGGGGGAAACGCCTGGTATCTTTATAGTCCTGTCGGGTTTCGCCACCTCTGACTTGAGCGTC
GATTTTTGTGATGCTCGTCAGGGGGGCGGAGCCTATGGAAAAACGCCAGCAACGCGGCCTTTTTACGGTT
CCTGGCCTTTTGCTGGCCTTTTGCTCACATGTTCTTTCCTGCGTTATCCCCTGATTCTGTGGATAACCGT
ATTACCGCCTTTGAGTGAGCTGATACCGCTCGCCGCAGCCGAACGACCGAGCGCAGCGAGTCAGTGAGCG
AGGAAGCGGAAGAGCGCCTGATGCGGTATTTTCTCCTTACGCATCTGTGCGGTATTTCACACCGCAATGG
TGCACTCTCAGTACAATCTGCTCTGATGCCGCATAGTTAAGCCAGTATACACTCCGCTATCGCTACGTGA
CTGGGTCATGGCTGCGCCCCGACACCCGCCAACACCCGCTGACGCGCCCTGACGGGCTTGTCTGCTCCCG
GCATCCGCTTACAGACAAGCTGTGACCGTCTCCGGGAGCTGCATGTGTCAGAGGTTTTCACCGTCATCAC
CGAAACGCGCGAGGCAGCTGCGGTAAAGCTCATCAGCGTGGTCGTGAAGCGATTCACAGATGTCTGCCTG
TTCATCCGCGTCCAGCTCGTTGAGTTTCTCCAGAAGCGTTAATGTCTGGCTTCTGATAAAGCGGGCCATG
TTAAGGGCGGTTTTTTCCTGTTTGGTCACTGATGCCTCCGTGTAAGGGGGATTTCTGTTCATGGGGTAAT
GATACCGATGAAACGAGAGAGGATGCTCACGATACGGGTTACTGATGATGAACATGCCCGGTTACTGGAA
CGTTGTGAGGGTAAACAACTGGCGGTATGGATGCGGCGGGACCAGAGAAAAATCACTCAGGGTCAATGCC
AGCGCTTCGTTAATACAGATGTAGGTGTT
Features (pLannotate 1.2.2; 15 found; start..end, strand, type, name):
     27..45      +  promoter       T7 promoter: promoter for bacteriophage T7 RNA polymerase
     89..111     +  RBS            RBS: efficient ribosome binding site from bacteriophage T7 gene 10 (Olins and Rangwala, 1989)
    125..149     +  CDS            3xFLAG (fragment): three tandem FLAG® epitope tags
    154..170     -  CDS            9xHis (fragment): 9xHis affinity tag
    170..188     +  CDS            TEV site (fragment): tobacco etch virus (TEV) protease recognition and cleavage site
    194..667     +  CDS            folA: DYR_ECOLI - Also known as tmrA. Experimental evidence at protein level: Swiss-Prot protein existence level 1. Key enzyme in folate metabolism. Catalyzes an essential reaction for de novo glycine and purine synthesis, and for DNA precursor synthesis. From Escherichia coli (strain K12).
    708..757     +  CDS            SET1 (fragment): solubility-enhancement tag derived from T7 phage gene 10B
    765..812     +  terminator     T7 terminator: transcription terminator for bacteriophage T7 RNA polymerase
    877..968     +  promoter       AmpR promoter: bla
    969..1826    +  CDS            bla: BLAT_ECOLX - Experimental evidence at protein level: Swiss-Prot protein existence level 1. TEM-type are the most prevalent beta-lactamases in enterobacteria; they hydrolyze the beta-lactam bond in susceptible beta-lactam antibiotics, thus conferring resistance to penicillins and cephalosporins. TEM-3 and TEM-4 are capable of hydrolyzing cefotaxime and ceftazidime. TEM-5 is capable of hydrolyzing ceftazidime. TEM-6 is capable of hydrolyzing ceftazidime and aztreonam. TEM-8/CAZ-2, TEM- 16/CAZ-7 and TEM-24/CAZ-6 are markedly active against ceftazidime. IRT- 4 shows resistance to beta-lactamase in
   1833..1872    +  terminator     fd terminator: central terminator from bacteriophage fd (Otsuka and Kunisawa, 1982)
   1903..2491    +  rep_origin     ori: high-copy-number ColE1/pMB1/pBR322/pUC origin of replication
   2677..2816    -  misc_feature   bom: basis of mobility region from pBR322
   2918..3109    -  CDS            rop: Rop protein, which maintains plasmids at low copy number; rop
   3149..3259    +  CDS            mbeC (fragment): MBEC_ECOLX - Experimental evidence at protein level: Swiss-Prot protein existence level 1. Required for efficient mobilization of ColE1 plasmid and is thus essential to promote the specific transfer of the plasmid during conjugation. Probably functions by inducing DNA bending, helping the MbeA relaxase to melt the DNA around the nic site and cleave the phosphodiester bond. Binds specifically double-stranded DNA (dsDNA) containing the ColE1 oriT but does not recognize the inverted repeat (IR). From Escherichia coli.
