[The description below was written by a language model from this plasmid's Addgene catalogue record and pLannotate feature annotations shown in this document.]
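Description:
pST50Trc3-FLAGNDHFR is a small (about 3.3 kb) bacterial expression plasmid built on the pST50Trc backbone. It serves as the position 3 transfer vector for the pST44 polycistronic suite, a system for co-expressing the subunits of protein complexes in Escherichia coli. It is propagated in E. coli through a ColE1/pMB1-type origin, with the pBR322-derived bom region and the rop gene also annotated. The catalogue lists the copy number as unknown. Selection is by ampicillin, through a TEM beta-lactamase gene driven by its own promoter and followed by an fd terminator.

The expression cassette consists of a T7 promoter, the efficient ribosome binding site from phage T7 gene 10, an N-terminal FLAG epitope, a TEV protease cleavage site and a T7 terminator. A protein cloned into it is therefore made as a FLAG fusion whose tag can be removed by TEV digestion after purification or detection. The automated annotation also reports short fragment matches to a His tag (on the reverse strand) and to a T7 gene 10B-derived solubility tag. The catalogue describes only a single FLAG tag, so these matches are probably incidental.

The plasmid is catalogued as an empty backbone, but the cloning position is occupied by E. coli dihydrofolate reductase (folA). This sits in a BamHI–NgoMIV cassette and acts as a positive control for expression. Users replace DHFR with their gene of interest using those two sites, then excise the whole translation cassette with SacI and KpnI for transfer into the third position of a pST44 polycistronic plasmid.
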