Addgene plasmid #63979: pST50Trc3-FLAGNDHFR
Purpose: (Empty Backbone) Position 3 transfer plasmid for pST44 polycistronic plasmid suite; N-term cleavable single tag; contains DHFR gene in BamHI-NgoMIV cassette as positive control
Depositing lab: Song Tan. Depositing organization: Pennsylvania State University. Publication: The pST44 polycistronic expression system for producing protein complexes in Escherichia coli. Tan S, Kern RC, Selleck W. Protein Expr Purif. 2005 Apr;40(2):385-95. 10.1016/j.pep.2004.12.002 PubMed 15766881.
Backbone
  Vector backbone: pST50Trc
  Vector type: Bacterial Expression
  Tag / fusion protein: FLAG; TEV cleavable (N terminal on backbone)
Growth in bacteria
  Bacterial resistance: Ampicillin, 100 μg/mL
  Growth temperature: 37°C
  Growth strain: DH5alpha
  Copy number: Unknown
Gene/Insert
  Gene/Insert name: None
  Tag / fusion protein: FLAG; TEV cleavable (N terminal on backbone)
Terms and licenses: Academic/Nonprofit Terms; Industry Terms: Not Available to Industry
Depositor comments: Replace DHFR with GOI using BamHI/NgoMIV; Clone out cassette using SacI/KpnI
How to cite: pST50Trc3-FLAGNDHFR was a gift from Song Tan (Addgene plasmid # 63979 ; http://n2t.net/addgene:63979 ; RRID:Addgene_63979)
