>Addgene plasmid #63979 | pST50Trc3-FLAGNDHFR | addgene partial sequence | sequence record 177519 | T7term 5'-GCTAGTTATTGCTCAGCGG-3'
AGGATTTCGAAACAATAGCTATGCGAGTTCTGCGCATCAGCATCGTGGAATTCGCTGAATACCGATTCCC
AGTCATCCGGCTCGTAATCCGGAAAATGGGTGTCGCCTTCCACTTCTGCATCGATATGCGTCAGATACAG
TTTTTGCGCTTTTGGCAAGAACTGTTCATAAACGCGTCCGCCGCCAATCACCATGATTTCTGGTACGTCA
CCACACGCCGCGATGGCTTCGTCGACCGATTTAACCCAGGTAACCCGATCATCGGTCCCGGGTTGACTGC
TGAGGATAATATTTTTGCGGCCGGGCAAAGGCCTACCGATTGATTCCCAGGTATGGCGCCCCATAATCAC
GGGTTTATTTAAGGTGTTGCGTTTAAACCAGGCGAGATCGGCAGGCAGGTTCCATGGCATGGCGTTTTCC
ATGCCGATAACGCGATCTACCGCTAGCGCCGCAATCAGACTGATGGATCCCTGGAAGTACAGGTTTTCAC
CACCACCACCACCAGATCCCTTGTCATCATCGTCCTTGTAGTCTCCCATATGTATATCTCCTTCTTAAAG
TTAAACAAAATTATTGAGCTCTCCGGA
